>Addgene plasmid #144283 | TFORF1237 | addgene full sequence | sequence record 404155 | Addgene NGS Result
TTAATGTAGTCTTATGCAATACTCTTGTAGTCTTGCAACATGGTAACGATGAGTTAGCAACATGCCTTAC
AAGGAGAGAAAAAGCACCGTGCATGCCGATTGGTGGAAGTAAGGTGGTACGATCGTGCCTTATTAGGAAG
GCAACAGACGGGTCTGACATGGATTGGACGAACCACTGAATTGCCGCATTGCAGAGATATTGTATTTAAG
TGCCTAGCTCGATACATAAACGGGTCTCTCTGGTTAGACCAGATCTGAGCCTGGGAGCTCTCTGGCTAAC
TAGGGAACCCACTGCTTAAGCCTCAATAAAGCTTGCCTTGAGTGCTTCAAGTAGTGTGTGCCCGTCTGTT
GTGTGACTCTGGTAACTAGAGATCCCTCAGACCCTTTTAGTCAGTGTGGAAAATCTCTAGCAGTGGCGCC
CGAACAGGGACTTGAAAGCGAAAGGGAAACCAGAGGAGCTCTCTCGACGCAGGACTCGGCTTGCTGAAGC
GCGCACGGCAAGAGGCGAGGGGCGGCGACTGGTGAGTACGCCAAAAATTTTGACTAGCGGAGGCTAGAAG
GAGAGAGATGGGTGCGAGAGCGTCAGTATTAAGCGGGGGAGAATTAGATCGCGATGGGAAAAAATTCGGT
TAAGGCCAGGGGGAAAGAAAAAATATAAATTAAAACATATAGTATGGGCAAGCAGGGAGCTAGAACGATT
CGCAGTTAATCCTGGCCTGTTAGAAACATCAGAAGGCTGTAGACAAATACTGGGACAGCTACAACCATCC
CTTCAGACAGGATCAGAAGAACTTAGATCATTATATAATACAGTAGCAACCCTCTATTGTGTGCATCAAA
GGATAGAGATAAAAGACACCAAGGAAGCTTTAGACAAGATAGAGGAAGAGCAAAACAAAAGTAAGACCAC
CGCACAGCAAGCGGCCGCTGATCTTCAGACCTGGAGGAGGAGATATGAGGGACAATTGGAGAAGTGAATT
ATATAAATATAAAGTAGTAAAAATTGAACCATTAGGAGTAGCACCCACCAAGGCAAAGAGAAGAGTGGTG
CAGAGAGAAAAAAGAGCAGTGGGAATAGGAGCTTTGTTCCTTGGGTTCTTGGGAGCAGCAGGAAGCACTA
TGGGCGCAGCGTCAATGACGCTGACGGTACAGGCCAGACAATTATTGTCTGGTATAGTGCAGCAGCAGAA
CAATTTGCTGAGGGCTATTGAGGCGCAACAGCATCTGTTGCAACTCACAGTCTGGGGCATCAAGCAGCTC
CAGGCAAGAATCCTGGCTGTGGAAAGATACCTAAAGGATCAACAGCTCCTGGGGATTTGGGGTTGCTCTG
GAAAACTCATTTGCACCACTGCTGTGCCTTGGAATGCTAGTTGGAGTAATAAATCTCTGGAACAGATTTG
GAATCACACGACCTGGATGGAGTGGGACAGAGAAATTAACAATTACACAAGCTTAATACACTCCTTAATT
GAAGAATCGCAAAACCAGCAAGAAAAGAATGAACAAGAATTATTGGAATTAGATAAATGGGCAAGTTTGT
GGAATTGGTTTAACATAACAAATTGGCTGTGGTATATAAAATTATTCATAATGATAGTAGGAGGCTTGGT
AGGTTTAAGAATAGTTTTTGCTGTACTTTCTATAGTGAATAGAGTTAGGCAGGGATATTCACCATTATCG
TTTCAGACCCACCTCCCAACCCCGAGGGGACCCATGCATTGCATCTCAATTAGTCAGCAACCAGGTGTGG
AAAGTCCCCAGGCTCCCCAGCAGGCAGAAGTATGCAAAGCATGCGTCTCAATTAGTCAGCAACCATAGTC
CCGCCCCTAACTCCGCCCATCCCGCCCCTAACTCCGCCCAGTTCCGCCCATTCTCCGCCCCATGGCTGAC
TAATTTTTTTTATTTATGCAGAGGCCGAGGCCGCCTCGGCCTCTGAGCTATTCCAGAAGTAGTGAGGAGG
CTTTTTTGGAGGCCTAGGCTTTTGCAAAAAGCTTTCTAGAGGTACCACCGGAGCTTACCATGACCGAGTA
CAAGCCCACGGTGCGCCTCGCCACCCGCGACGACGTCCCCAGGGCCGTACGCACCCTCGCCGCCGCGTTC
GCCGACTACCCCGCCACGCGCCACACCGTCGATCCGGACCGCCACATCGAGCGGGTCACCGAGCTGCAAG
AACTCTTCCTCACGCGCGTCGGGCTCGACATCGGCAAGGTGTGGGTCGCGGACGACGGCGCCGCCGTGGC
GGTCTGGACCACGCCGGAGAGCGTCGAAGCGGGGGCGGTGTTCGCCGAGATCGGCCCGCGCATGGCCGAG
TTGAGCGGTTCCCGGCTGGCCGCGCAGCAACAGATGGAAGGCCTCCTGGCGCCGCACCGGCCCAAGGAGC
CCGCGTGGTTCCTGGCCACCGTCGGCGTCTCGCCCGACCACCAGGGCAAGGGTCTGGGCAGCGCCGTCGT
GCTCCCCGGAGTGGAGGCGGCCGAGCGCGCCGGGGTGCCCGCCTTCCTGGAGACCTCCGCGCCCCGCAAC
CTCCCCTTCTACGAGCGGCTCGGCTTCACCGTCACCGCCGACGTCGAGGTGCCCGAAGGACCGCGCACCT
GGTGCATGACCCGCAAGCCCGGTGCCAGTTAACGAATTCTAGATCTTGAGACAAATGGCAGTATTCATCC
ACAATTTTAAAAGAAAAGGGGGGATTGGGGGGTACAGTGCAGGGGAAAGAATAGTAGACATAATAGCAAC
AGACATACAAACTAAAGAATTACAAAAACAAATTACAAAAATTCAAAATTTTCGGGTTTATTACAGGGAC
AGCAGAGATCCACTTTGGCGCCGGCTCGAGGCCTGCAGGTGCAAAGATGGATAAAGTTTTAAACAGAGAG
GAATCTTTGCAGCTAATGGACCTTCTAGGTCTTGAAAGGAGTGGGAATTGGCTCCGGTGCCCGTCAGTGG
GCAGAGCGCACATCGCCCACAGTCCCCGAGAAGTTGGGGGGAGGGGTCGGCAATTGAACCGGTGCCTAGA
GAAGGTGGCGCGGGGTAAACTGGGAAAGTGATGTCGTGTACTGGCTCCGCCTTTTTCCCGAGGGTGGGGG
AGAACCGTATATAAGTGCAGTAGTCGCCGTGAACGTTCTTTTTCGCAACGGGTTTGCCGCCAGAACACAG
GTAAGTGCCGTGTGTGGTTCCCGCGGGCCTGGCCTCTTTACGGGTTATGGCCCTTGCGTGCCTTGAATTA
CTTCCACCTGGCTGCAGTACGTGATTCTTGATCCCGAGCTTCGGGTTGGAAGTGGGTGGGAGAGTTCGAG
GCCTTGCGCTTAAGGAGCCCCTTCGCCTCGTGCTTGAGTTGAGGCCTGGCCTGGGCGCTGGGGCCGCCGC
GTGCGAATCTGGTGGCACCTTCGCGCCTGTCTCGCTGCTTTCGATAAGTCTCTAGCCATTTAAAATTTTT
GATGACCTGCTGCGACGCTTTTTTTCTGGCAAGATAGTCTTGTAAATGCGGGCCAAGATCTGCACACTGG
TATTTCGGTTTTTGGGGCCGCGGGCGGCGACGGGGCCCGTGCGTCCCAGCGCACATGTTCGGCGAGGCGG
GGCCTGCGAGCGCGGCCACCGAGAATCGGACGGGGGTAGTCTCAAGCTGGCCGGCCTGCTCTGGTGCCTG
GCCTCGCGCCGCCGTGTATCGCCCCGCCCTGGGCGGCAAGGCTGGCCCGGTCGGCACCAGTTGCGTGAGC
GGAAAGATGGCCGCTTCCCGGCCCTGCTGCAGGGAGCTCAAAATGGAGGACGCGGCGCTCGGGAGAGCGG
GCGGGTGAGTCACCCACACAAAGGAAAAGGGCCTTTCCGTCCTCAGCCGTCGCTTCATGTGACTCCACGG
AGTACCGGGCGCCGTCCAGGCACCTCGATTAGTTCTCGAGCTTTTGGAGTACGTCGTCTTTAGGTTGGGG
GGAGGGGTTTTATGCGATGGAGTTTCCCCACACTGAGTGGGTGGAGACTGAAGTTAGGCCAGCTTGGCAC
TTGATGTAATTCTCCTTGGAATTTGCCCTTTTTGAGTTTGGATCTTGGTTCATTCTCAAGCCTCAGACAG
TGGTTCAAAGTTTTTTTCTTCCATTTCAGGTGTCGTGAGGCTAGCACCGCCACCATGGCAGCCCAGTCAA
GTTTGTACAATGACGACAGAAACCTGCTTCGAATTAGAGAGAAGGAAAGACGCAACCAGGAAGCCCACCA
AGAGAAAGAGGCATTTCCTGAAAAGATTCCCCTTTTTGGAGAGCCCTACAAGACAGCAAAAGGTGATGAG
CTGTCTAGTCGAATACAGAACATGTTGGGAAACTACGAAGAAGTGAAGGAGTTCCTTAGTACTAAGTCTC
ACACTCATCGCCTGGATGCTTCTGAAAATAGGTTGGGAAAGCCGAAATATCCTTTAATTCCTGACAAAGG
GAGCAGCATTCCATCCAGCTCCTTCCACACTAGTGTCCACCACCAGTCCATTCACACTCCTGCGTCTGGA
CCACTTTCTGTTGGCAACATTAGCCACAATCCAAAGATGGCGCAGCCAAGAACTGAACCAATGCCAAGTC
TCCATGCCAAAAGCTGCGGCCCACCGGACAGCCAGCACCTGACCCAGGATCGCCTTGGTCAGGAGGGGTT
CGGCTCTAGTCATCACAAGAAAGGTGACCGAAGAGCTGACGGAGACCACTGTGCTTCGGTGACAGATTCG
GCTCCAGAGAGGGAGCTTTCTCCCTTAATCTCTTTGCCTTCCCCAGTTCCCCCTTTGTCACCTATACATT
CCAACCAGCAAACTCTTCCCCGGACGCAAGGAAGCAGCAAGGTTCATGGCAGCAGCAATAACAGTAAAGG
CTATTGCCCAGCCAAATCTCCCAAGGACCTAGCAGTGAAAGTCCATGATAAAGAGACCCCTCAAGACAGT
TTGGTGGCCCCTGCCCAGCCGCCTTCTCAGACATTTCCACCTCCCTCCCTCCCCTCAAAAAGTGTTGCAA
TGCAGCAGAAGCCCACGGCTTATGTCCGGCCCATGGATGGTCAAGATCAGGCCCCTAGTGAATCCCCTGA
ACTGAAACCACTGCCGGAGGACTATCGACAGCAGACCTTTGAAAAAACAGACTTGAAAGTGCCTGCCAAA
GCCAAGCTCACCAAACTGAAGATGCCTTCTCAGTCAGTTGAGCAGACCTACTCCAATGAAGTCCATTGTG
TTGAAGAGATTCTGAAGGAAATGACCCATTCATGGCCGCCTCCTTTGACAGCAATACATACGCCTAGTAC
AGCTGAGCCATCCAAGTTTCCTTTCCCTACAAAGGACTCTCAGCATGTCAGTTCTGTAACCCAAAACCAA
AAACAATATGATACATCTTCAAAAACTCACTCAAATTCTCAGCAAGGAACGTCATCCATGCTCGAAGACG
ACCTTCAGCTCAGTGACAGTGAGGACAGTGACAGTGAACAAACCCCAGAGAAGCCTCCCTCCTCATCTGC
ACCTCCAAGTGCTCCACAGTCCCTTCCAGAACCAGTGGCATCAGCACATTCCAGCAGTGCAGAGTCAGAA
AGCACCAGTGACTCAGACAGTTCCTCAGACTCAGAGAGCGAGAGCAGTTCAAGTGACAGCGAAGAAAATG
AGCCCCTAGAAACCCCAGCTCCGGAGCCTGAGCCTCCAACAACAAACAAATGGCAGCTGGACAACTGGCT
GACCAAAGTCAGCCAGCCAGCTGCGCCACCAGAGGGCCCCAGGAGCACAGAGCCCCCACGGCGGCACCCA
GAGAGTAAGGGCAGCAGCGACAGTGCCACGAGTCAGGAGCATTCTGAATCCAAAGATCCTCCCCCTAAAA
GCTCCAGCAAAGCCCCCCGGGCCCCACCCGAAGCCCCCCACCCCGGAAAGAGGAGCTGTCAGAAGTCTCC
GGCACAGCAGGAGCCCCCACAAAGGCAAACCGTTGGAACCAAACAACCCAAAAAACCTGTCAAGGCCTCT
GCCCGGGCAGGTTCACGGACCAGCCTGCAGGGGGAAAGGGAGCCAGGGCTTCTTCCCTATGGCTCCCGAG
ACCAGACTTCCAAAGACAAGCCCAAGGTGAAGACGAAAGGACGGCCCCGGGCCGCAGCAAGCAACGAACC
CAAGCCAGCAGTGCCCCCCTCCAGTGAGAAGAAGAAGCACAAGAGCTCCCTCCCTGCCCCCTCTAAGGCT
CTCTCAGGCCCAGAACCCGCGAAGGACAATGTGGAGGACAGGACCCCTGAGCACTTTGCTCTTGTTCCCC
TGACTGAGAGCCAGGGCCCACCCCACAGTGGCAGCGGCAGCAGGACTAGTGGCTGCCGCCAAGCCGTGGT
GGTCCAGGAGGACAGCCGCAAAGACAGACTCCCATTGCCTTTGAGAGACACCAAGCTGCTCTCACCGCTC
AGGGACACTCCTCCCCCACAAAGCTTGATGGTGAAGATCACCCTAGACCTGCTCTCTCGGATACCCCAGC
CTCCCGGGAAGGGGAGCCGCCAGAGGAAAGCAGAAGATAAACAGCCGCCCGCAGGGAAGAAGCACAGCTC
TGAGAAGAGGAGCTCAGACAGCTCAAGCAAGTTGGCCAAAAAGAGAAAGGGTGAAGCAGAAAGAGACTGT
GATAACAAGAAAATCAGACTGGAGAAGGAAATCAAATCACAGTCATCTTCATCTTCATCCTCCCACAAAG
AATCTTCTAAAACAAAGCCCTCCAGGCCCTCCTCACAGTCCTCAAAGAAGGAAATGCTCCCCCCGCCACC
CGTGTCCTCGTCCTCCCAGAAGCCAGCCAAGCCTGCACTTAAGAGGTCAAGGCGGGAAGCAGACACCTGT
GGCCAGGACCCTCCCAAAAGTGCCAGCAGTACCAAGAGCAACCACAAAGACTCTTCCATTCCCAAGCAGA
GAAGAGTAGAGGGGAAGGGCTCCAGAAGCTCCTCGGAGCACAAGGGTTCTTCCGGAGATACTGCAAATCC
TTTTCCAGTGCCTTCTTTGCCAAATGGTAACTCTAAACCAGGGAAGCCTCAAGTGAAGTTTGACAAACAA
CAAGCAGACCTTCACATGAGGGAGGCAAAAAAGATGAAGCAGAAAGCAGAGTTAATGACGGACAGGGTTG
GAAAGGCTTTTAAGTACCTGGAAGCCGTCTTGTCCTTCATTGAGTGCGGAATTGCCACAGAGTCTGAAAG
CCAGTCATCCAAGTCAGCTTACTCTGTCTACTCAGAAACTGTAGATCTCATTAAATTCATAATGTCATTA
AAATCCTTCTCAGATGCCACAGCGCCAACACAAGAGAAAATATTTGCTGTTTTATGCATGCGTTGCCAGT
CCATTTTGAACATGGCGATGTTTCGTTGTAAAAAAGACATAGCAATAAAGTATTCTCGTACTCTTAATAA
ACACTTCGAGAGTTCTTCCAAAGTCGCCCAGGCACCTTCTCCATGCATTGCAAGCACAGGCACACCATCC
CCTCTTTCCCCAATGCCTTCTCCTGCCAGCTCCGTAGGGTCCCAGTCAAGTGCTGGCAGTGTGGGGAGCA
GTGGGGTGGCTGCCACTATCAGCACCCCAGTCACCATCCAGAATATGACATCTTCCTATGTCACCATCAC
ATCCCATGTTCTTACCGCCTTTGACCTTTGGGAACAGGCCGAGGCCCTCACGAGGAAGAATAAAGAATTC
TTTGCTCGGCTCAGCACAAATGTGTGCACCTTGGCCCTCAACAGCAGTTTGGTGGACCTGGTGCACTATA
CACGACAGGGTTTTCAGCAGCTACAAGAATTAACCAAAACACCTTAGTAATGAACTAGTCCGTAACTTGA
AAGTATTTCGATTTCTTGGCTTTATATATCTTGTGGAAAGGACGACATTGGGCATCCACTGAGCTGAGCA
CGCGTTAAGTCGACAATCAACCTCTGGATTACAAAATTTGTGAAAGATTGACTGGTATTCTTAACTATGT
TGCTCCTTTTACGCTATGTGGATACGCTGCTTTAATGCCTTTGTATCATGCTATTGCTTCCCGTATGGCT
TTCATTTTCTCCTCCTTGTATAAATCCTGGTTGCTGTCTCTTTATGAGGAGTTGTGGCCCGTTGTCAGGC
AACGTGGCGTGGTGTGCACTGTGTTTGCTGACGCAACCCCCACTGGTTGGGGCATTGCCACCACCTGTCA
GCTCCTTTCCGGGACTTTCGCTTTCCCCCTCCCTATTGCCACGGCGGAACTCATCGCCGCCTGCCTTGCC
CGCTGCTGGACAGGGGCTCGGCTGTTGGGCACTGACAATTCCGTGGTGTTGTCGGGGAAATCATCGTCCT
TTCCTTGGCTGCTCGCCTGTGTTGCCACCTGGATTCTGCGCGGGACGTCCTTCTGCTACGTCCCTTCGGC
CCTCAATCCAGCGGACCTTCCTTCCCGCGGCCTGCTGCCGGCTCTGCGGCCTCTTCCGCGTCTTCGCCTT
CGCCCTCAGACGAGTCGGATCTCCCTTTGGGCCGCCTCCCCGCGTCGACTTTAAGACCAATGACTTACAA
GGCAGCTGTAGATCTTAGCCACTTTTTAAAAGAAAAGGGGGGACTGGAAGGGCTAATTCACTCCCAACGA
AGACAAGATCTGCTTTTTGCTTGTACTGGGTCTCTCTGGTTAGACCAGATCTGAGCCTGGGAGCTCTCTG
GCTAACTAGGGAACCCACTGCTTAAGCCTCAATAAAGCTTGCCTTGAGTGCTTCAAGTAGTGTGTGCCCG
TCTGTTGTGTGACTCTGGTAACTAGAGATCCCTCAGACCCTTTTAGTCAGTGTGGAAAATCTCTAGCAGT
ACGTATAGTAGTTCATGTCATCTTATTATTCAGTATTTATAACTTGCAAAGAAATGAATATCAGAGAGTG
AGAGGAACTTGTTTATTGCAGCTTATAATGGTTACAAATAAAGCAATAGCATCACAAATTTCACAAATAA
AGCATTTTTTTCACTGCATTCTAGTTGTGGTTTGTCCAAACTCATCAATGTATCTTATCATGTCTGGCTC
TAGCTATCCCGCCCCTAACTCCGCCCATCCCGCCCCTAACTCCGCCCAGTTCCGCCCATTCTCCGCCCCA
TGGCTGACTAATTTTTTTTATTTATGCAGAGGCCGAGGCCGCCTCGGCCTCTGAGCTATTCCAGAAGTAG
TGAGGAGGCTTTTTTGGAGGCCTAGGGACGTACCCAATTCGCCCTATAGTGAGTCGTATTACGCGCGCTC
ACTGGCCGTCGTTTTACAACGTCGTGACTGGGAAAACCCTGGCGTTACCCAACTTAATCGCCTTGCAGCA
CATCCCCCTTTCGCCAGCTGGCGTAATAGCGAAGAGGCCCGCACCGATCGCCCTTCCCAACAGTTGCGCA
GCCTGAATGGCGAATGGG
[124 nt withheld, positions 9329-9452]
C
[91 nt withheld, positions 9454-9544]
A
[49 nt withheld, positions 9546-9594]
CCTTTGACGTTGGAGTCCACGTTCTTT
[37 nt withheld, positions 9622-9658]
ACCCTATCTCGGTCTATTCTTTTGATTTATAAGGGATTTTGCCGATTTCGGCCTATTGGTTAAAAAATGA
GCTGATTTAACAAAAATTTAACGCGAATTTTAACAAAATATTAACGCTTACAATTTAGGTGGCACTTTTC
GGGGAAATGTGCGCGGAACCCCTATTTGTTTATTTTTCTAAATACATTCAAATATGTATCCGCTCATGAG
ACAATAACCCTGATAAATGCTTCAATAATATTGAAAAAGGAAGAGTATGAGTATTCAACATTTCCGTGTC
GCCCTTATTCCCTTTTTTGCGGCATTTTGCCTTCCTGTTTTTGCTCACCCAGAAACGCTGGTGAAAGTAA
AAGATGCTGAAGATCAGTTGGGTGCACGAGTGGGTTACATCGAACTGGATCTCAACAGCGGTAAGATCCT
TGAGAGTTTTCGCCCCGAAGAACGTTTTCCAATGATGAGCACTTTTAAAGTTCTGCTATGTGGCGCGGTA
TTATCCCGTATTGACGCCGGGCAAGAGCAACTCGGTCGCCGCATACACTATTCTCAGAATGACTTGGTTG
AGTACTCACCAGTCACAGAAAAGCATCTTACGGATGGCATGACAGTAAGAGAATTATGCAGTGCTGCCAT
AACCATGAGTGATAACACTGCGGCCAACTTACTTCTGACAACGATCGGAGGACCGAAGGAGCTAACCGCT
TTTTTGCACAACATGGGGGATCATGTAACTCGCCTTGATCGTTGGGAACCGGAGCTGAATGAAGCCATAC
CAAACGACGAGCGTGACACCACGATGCCTGTAGCAATGGCAACAACGTTGCGCAAACTATTAACTGGCGA
ACTACTTACTCTAGCTTCCCGGCAACAATTAATAGACTGGATGGAGGCGGATAAAGTTGCAGGACCACTT
CTGCGCTCGGCCCTTCCGGCTGGCTGGTTTATTGCTGATAAATCTGGAGCCGGTGAGCGTGGGTCTCGCG
GTATCATTGCAGCACTGGGGCCAGATGGTAAGCCCTCCCGTATCGTAGTTATCTACACGACGGGGAGTCA
GGCAACTATGGATGAACGAAATAGACAGATCGCTGAGATAGGTGCCTCACTGATTAAGCATTGGTAACTG
TCAGACCAAGTTTACTCATATATACTTTAGATTGATTTAAAACTTCATTTTTAATTTAAAAGGATCTAGG
TGAAGATCCTTTTTGATAATCTCATGACCAAAATCCCTTAACGTGAGTTTTCGTTCCACTGAGCGTCAGA
CCCCGTAGAAAAGATCAAAGGATCTTCTTGAGATCCTTTTTTTCTGCGCGTAATCTGCTGCTTGCAAACA
AAAAAACCACCGCTACCAGCGGTGGTTTGTTTGCCGGATCAAGAGCTACCAACTCTTTTTCCGAAGGTAA
CTGGCTTCAGCAGAGCGCAGATACCAAATACTGTTCTTCTAGTGTAGCCGTAGTTAGGCCACCACTTCAA
GAACTCTGTAGCACCGCCTACATACCTCGCTCTGCTAATCCTGTTACCAGTGGCTGCTGCCAGTGGCGAT
AAGTCGTGTCTTACCGGGTTGGACTCAAGACGATAGTTACCGGATAAGGCGCAGCGGTCGGGCTGAACGG
GGGGTTCGTGCACACAGCCCAGCTTGGAGCGAACGACCTACACCGAACTGAGATACCTACAGCGTGAGCT
ATGAGAAAGCGCCACGCTTCCCGAAGGGAGAAAGGCGGACAGGTATCCGGTAAGCGGCAGGGTCGGAACA
GGAGAGCGCACGAGGGAGCTTCCAGGGGGAAACGCCTGGTATCTTTATAGTCCTGTCGGGTTTCGCCACC
TCTGACTTGAGCGTCGATTTTTGTGATGCTCGTCAGGGGGGCGGAGCCTATGGAAAAACGCCAGCAACGC
GGCCTTTTTACGGTTCCTGGCCTTTTGCTGGCCTTTTGCTCACATGTTCTTTCCTGCGTTATCCCCTGAT
TCTGTGGATAACCGTATTACCGCCTTTGAGTGAGCTGATACCGCTCGCCGCAGCCGAACGACCGAGCGCA
GCGAGTCAGTGAGCGAGGAAGCGGAAGAGCGCCCAATACGCAAACCGCCTCTCCCCGCGCGTTGGCCGAT
TCATTAATGCAGCTGGCACGACAGGTTTCCCGACTGGAAAGCGGGCAGTGAGCGCAACGCAATTAATGTG
AGTTAGCTCACTCATTAGGCACCCCAGGCTTTACACTTTATGCTTCCGGCTCGTATGTTGTGTGGAATTG
TGAGCGGATAACAATTTCACACAGGAAACAGCTATGACCATGATTACGCCAAGCGCGCAATTAACCCTCA
CTAAAGGGAACAAAAGCTGGAGCTGCAAGC
Features (pLannotate 1.2.2; 31 found; start..end, strand, type, name):
      5..231     +  promoter       RSV promoter: Rous sarcoma virus enhancer/promoter
    232..412     +  LTR            5' LTR (truncated): truncated 5' long terminal repeat (LTR) from HIV-1
    459..584     +  misc_feature   HIV-1 Ψ: packaging signal of human immunodeficiency virus type 1
    568..931     +  CDS            HIV-1 gag (fragment): gag protein from human immunodeficiency virus 1; gag
   1077..1310    +  misc_feature   RRE: The Rev response element (RRE) of HIV-1 allows for Rev-dependent mRNA export from the nucleus to the cytoplasm.
   1687..1713    +  CDS            Rev (fragment): human immunodeficiency virus 1 (HIV-1) Rev protein; rev; enhances nuclear export of unspliced and incompletely spliced viral mRNAs
   1720..1743    +  promoter       SV40 promoter (fragment): SV40 early promoter
   1744..1815    +  promoter       SV40 promoter (fragment): SV40 enhancer and early promoter
   1839..1974    +  rep_origin     SV40 ori: SV40 origin of replication
   2020..2616    +  CDS            PuroR (fragment): puromycin N-acetyltransferase; pac from Streptomyces; confers resistance to puromycin
   2665..2782    +  misc_feature   cPPT/CTS: central polypurine tract and central termination sequence of HIV-1
   2847..2913    +  CDS            small t antigen (fragment): SV40 (simian virus 40) small t antigen
   2920..4098    +  promoter       EF-1α promoter: strong constitutive promoter for human elongation factor EF-1α
   4115..7744    +  CDS            AFF1: AFF1_HUMAN - Also known as AF4, FEL, MLLT2, PBM1. Experimental evidence at protein level: Swiss-Prot protein existence level 1. From Homo sapiens (Human).
   7760..7813    +  promoter       U6 promoter (fragment): RNA polymerase III promoter for human U6 snRNA
   7855..8443    +  misc_feature   WPRE: woodchuck hepatitis virus posttranscriptional regulatory element
   8494..8513    +  misc_feature   cPPT/CTS (fragment): central polypurine tract and central termination sequence of HIV-1
   8515..8748    +  LTR            3' LTR (ΔU3): self-inactivating 3' long terminal repeat (LTR) from HIV-1
   8826..8947    +  polyA_signal   SV40 poly(A) signal: SV40 polyadenylation signal
   8987..9122    +  rep_origin     SV40 ori: SV40 origin of replication
   9143..9161    -  promoter       T7 promoter: promoter for bacteriophage T7 RNA polymerase
   9169..9324    +  CDS            lacZα (fragment): LacZα fragment of β-galactosidase; lacZ fragment
   9329..9757    +  rep_origin     f1 ori (sequence partly withheld): f1 bacteriophage origin of replication; arrow indicates direction of (+) strand synthesis
   9810..9914    +  promoter       AmpR promoter: bla
   9915..10775   +  CDS            AmpR: β-lactamase; bla; confers resistance to ampicillin, carbenicillin, and related antibiotics
  10946..11534   +  rep_origin     ori: high-copy-number ColE1/pMB1/pBR322/pUC origin of replication
  11717..11809   +  CDS            lacI (fragment): lac repressor; lacI; The lac repressor binds to the lac operator to inhibit transcription in E. coli. This inhibition can be relieved by adding lactose or isopropyl-β-D-thiogalactopyranoside (IPTG).
  11822..11843   +  protein_bind   CAP binding site: CAP binding activates transcription in the presence of cAMP. E. coli catabolite activator protein
  11858..11888   +  promoter       lac promoter: promoter for the E. coli lac operon
  11892..11914   +  protein_bind   lac operator (fragment): The lac repressor binds to the lac operator to inhibit transcription in E. coli. This inhibition can be relieved by adding lactose or isopropyl-β-D-thiogalactopyranoside (IPTG). lac repressor encoded by lacI
  11957..11975   +  promoter       T3 promoter: promoter for bacteriophage T3 RNA polymerase
