[The description below was written by a language model from this plasmid's Addgene catalogue record and pLannotate feature annotations shown in this document.]
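Description:
TFORF1237 is a lentiviral mammalian expression plasmid built on the pLX_TRC317 backbone and carrying the human AFF1 open reading frame (also known as AF4, FEL, MLLT2 or PBM1). It belongs to a barcoded transcription factor ORF collection in which each clone carries a unique 24-bp barcode, so that the overexpressed factor can be identified by sequencing in pooled screens. The barcode itself is not annotated in the feature table. In bacteria the roughly 12 kb plasmid replicates from a high-copy ColE1/pUC-type origin and is selected with ampicillin through the bla gene. An f1 origin and remnants of a lacZα/lac promoter cloning region flanked by T7 and T3 promoters are also present. The depositor warns that the plasmid can recombine, as is common for LTR-containing vectors.

The viral cassette has a third-generation, self-inactivating layout. An RSV promoter drives a truncated HIV-1 5' LTR, followed by the Ψ packaging signal with a gag fragment, the RRE for Rev-dependent export of the genomic RNA, and a cPPT/CTS element. The cassette ends in a ΔU3 3' LTR followed by an SV40 polyadenylation signal. Within the provirus, an SV40 early promoter/origin region drives puromycin N-acetyltransferase for selection of transduced cells. A separate EF-1α promoter drives strong constitutive expression of AFF1. No epitope tag or reporter is annotated on the ORF. A WPRE downstream of the ORF enhances transcript stability and expression, and a short U6 promoter fragment lies between the ORF and the WPRE. The construct is used to produce lentivirus for stable AFF1 overexpression, either individually or within pooled screens such as directed differentiation studies.
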