Addgene plasmid #144283: TFORF1237
Purpose: Lentiviral vector for overexpressing transcription factor ORFs with unique 24-bp barcodes. Barcodes facilitate identification of transcription factors in pooled screens.
Depositing lab: Feng Zhang. Depositing organization: Broad Institute. Publication: A transcription factor atlas of directed differentiation. Joung J, Ma S, Tay T, Geiger-Schuller KR, Kirchgatterer PC, Verdine VK, Guo B, Arias-Garcia MA, Allen WE, Singh A, Kuksenko O, Abudayyeh OO, Gootenberg JS, Fu Z, Macrae RK, Buenrostro JD, Regev A, Zhang F. Cell. 2023 Jan 5;186(1):209-229.e26. doi: 10.1016/j.cell.2022.11.026. PubMed 36608654.
Backbone
  Vector backbone: pLX_TRC317
  Backbone manufacturer: Broad Institute Genetic Perturbation Platform
  Backbone size w/o insert (bp): 8264
  Vector type: Mammalian Expression, Lentiviral
  Selectable markers: Puromycin
Growth in bacteria
  Bacterial resistance: Ampicillin, 100 μg/mL
  Growth temperature: 37°C
  Growth strain: NEB Stable
  Copy number: High Copy
Gene/Insert
  Gene/Insert name: AFF1
  Species: H. sapiens (human)
  Insert size (bp): 3734
  Entrez Gene: AFF1 (a.k.a. AF4, FEL, MLLT2, PBM1)
  Promoter: EF1a
  Cloning method: Unknown
  Sequencing primers: 5′ GGGTGGAGACTGAAGTTAGGCCAG; 3′ CACATAGCGTAAAAGGAGCAACATAG
Terms and licenses: Academic/Nonprofit Terms; Industry Terms: Not Available to Industry
Depositor comments: NM_005935,ENST00000307808 . The transcription factor ORF portion of this plasmid was synthesized by Genewiz. Please test multiple small colonies in case of plasmid recombination. To make this collection available in a timely manner, a portion of this collection was not fully sequenced by Addgene. If an Addgene verified full plasmid sequence is not available, please contact us prior to placing an order to request the full sequence.
How to cite: TFORF1237 was a gift from Feng Zhang (Addgene plasmid # 144283 ; http://n2t.net/addgene:144283 ; RRID:Addgene_144283)
