>Addgene plasmid #144283 | TFORF1237 | depositor partial sequence | sequence record 284964 | Insert
ACCGCCACCATGGCAGCCCAGTCAAGTTTGTACAATGACGACAGAAACCTGCTTCGAATTAGAGAGAAGG
AAAGACGCAACCAGGAAGCCCACCAAGAGAAAGAGGCATTTCCTGAAAAGATTCCCCTTTTTGGAGAGCC
CTACAAGACAGCAAAAGGTGATGAGCTGTCTAGTCGAATACAGAACATGTTGGGAAACTACGAAGAAGTG
AAGGAGTTCCTTAGTACTAAGTCTCACACTCATCGCCTGGATGCTTCTGAAAATAGGTTGGGAAAGCCGA
AATATCCTTTAATTCCTGACAAAGGGAGCAGCATTCCATCCAGCTCCTTCCACACTAGTGTCCACCACCA
GTCCATTCACACTCCTGCGTCTGGACCACTTTCTGTTGGCAACATTAGCCACAATCCAAAGATGGCGCAG
CCAAGAACTGAACCAATGCCAAGTCTCCATGCCAAAAGCTGCGGCCCACCGGACAGCCAGCACCTGACCC
AGGATCGCCTTGGTCAGGAGGGGTTCGGCTCTAGTCATCACAAGAAAGGTGACCGAAGAGCTGACGGAGA
CCACTGTGCTTCGGTGACAGATTCGGCTCCAGAGAGGGAGCTTTCTCCCTTAATCTCTTTGCCTTCCCCA
GTTCCCCCTTTGTCACCTATACATTCCAACCAGCAAACTCTTCCCCGGACGCAAGGAAGCAGCAAGGTTC
ATGGCAGCAGCAATAACAGTAAAGGCTATTGCCCAGCCAAATCTCCCAAGGACCTAGCAGTGAAAGTCCA
TGATAAAGAGACCCCTCAAGACAGTTTGGTGGCCCCTGCCCAGCCGCCTTCTCAGACATTTCCACCTCCC
TCCCTCCCCTCAAAAAGTGTTGCAATGCAGCAGAAGCCCACGGCTTATGTCCGGCCCATGGATGGTCAAG
ATCAGGCCCCTAGTGAATCCCCTGAACTGAAACCACTGCCGGAGGACTATCGACAGCAGACCTTTGAAAA
AACAGACTTGAAAGTGCCTGCCAAAGCCAAGCTCACCAAACTGAAGATGCCTTCTCAGTCAGTTGAGCAG
ACCTACTCCAATGAAGTCCATTGTGTTGAAGAGATTCTGAAGGAAATGACCCATTCATGGCCGCCTCCTT
TGACAGCAATACATACGCCTAGTACAGCTGAGCCATCCAAGTTTCCTTTCCCTACAAAGGACTCTCAGCA
TGTCAGTTCTGTAACCCAAAACCAAAAACAATATGATACATCTTCAAAAACTCACTCAAATTCTCAGCAA
GGAACGTCATCCATGCTCGAAGACGACCTTCAGCTCAGTGACAGTGAGGACAGTGACAGTGAACAAACCC
CAGAGAAGCCTCCCTCCTCATCTGCACCTCCAAGTGCTCCACAGTCCCTTCCAGAACCAGTGGCATCAGC
ACATTCCAGCAGTGCAGAGTCAGAAAGCACCAGTGACTCAGACAGTTCCTCAGACTCAGAGAGCGAGAGC
AGTTCAAGTGACAGCGAAGAAAATGAGCCCCTAGAAACCCCAGCTCCGGAGCCTGAGCCTCCAACAACAA
ACAAATGGCAGCTGGACAACTGGCTGACCAAAGTCAGCCAGCCAGCTGCGCCACCAGAGGGCCCCAGGAG
CACAGAGCCCCCACGGCGGCACCCAGAGAGTAAGGGCAGCAGCGACAGTGCCACGAGTCAGGAGCATTCT
GAATCCAAAGATCCTCCCCCTAAAAGCTCCAGCAAAGCCCCCCGGGCCCCACCCGAAGCCCCCCACCCCG
GAAAGAGGAGCTGTCAGAAGTCTCCGGCACAGCAGGAGCCCCCACAAAGGCAAACCGTTGGAACCAAACA
ACCCAAAAAACCTGTCAAGGCCTCTGCCCGGGCAGGTTCACGGACCAGCCTGCAGGGGGAAAGGGAGCCA
GGGCTTCTTCCCTATGGCTCCCGAGACCAGACTTCCAAAGACAAGCCCAAGGTGAAGACGAAAGGACGGC
CCCGGGCCGCAGCAAGCAACGAACCCAAGCCAGCAGTGCCCCCCTCCAGTGAGAAGAAGAAGCACAAGAG
CTCCCTCCCTGCCCCCTCTAAGGCTCTCTCAGGCCCAGAACCCGCGAAGGACAATGTGGAGGACAGGACC
CCTGAGCACTTTGCTCTTGTTCCCCTGACTGAGAGCCAGGGCCCACCCCACAGTGGCAGCGGCAGCAGGA
CTAGTGGCTGCCGCCAAGCCGTGGTGGTCCAGGAGGACAGCCGCAAAGACAGACTCCCATTGCCTTTGAG
AGACACCAAGCTGCTCTCACCGCTCAGGGACACTCCTCCCCCACAAAGCTTGATGGTGAAGATCACCCTA
GACCTGCTCTCTCGGATACCCCAGCCTCCCGGGAAGGGGAGCCGCCAGAGGAAAGCAGAAGATAAACAGC
CGCCCGCAGGGAAGAAGCACAGCTCTGAGAAGAGGAGCTCAGACAGCTCAAGCAAGTTGGCCAAAAAGAG
AAAGGGTGAAGCAGAAAGAGACTGTGATAACAAGAAAATCAGACTGGAGAAGGAAATCAAATCACAGTCA
TCTTCATCTTCATCCTCCCACAAAGAATCTTCTAAAACAAAGCCCTCCAGGCCCTCCTCACAGTCCTCAA
AGAAGGAAATGCTCCCCCCGCCACCCGTGTCCTCGTCCTCCCAGAAGCCAGCCAAGCCTGCACTTAAGAG
GTCAAGGCGGGAAGCAGACACCTGTGGCCAGGACCCTCCCAAAAGTGCCAGCAGTACCAAGAGCAACCAC
AAAGACTCTTCCATTCCCAAGCAGAGAAGAGTAGAGGGGAAGGGCTCCAGAAGCTCCTCGGAGCACAAGG
GTTCTTCCGGAGATACTGCAAATCCTTTTCCAGTGCCTTCTTTGCCAAATGGTAACTCTAAACCAGGGAA
GCCTCAAGTGAAGTTTGACAAACAACAAGCAGACCTTCACATGAGGGAGGCAAAAAAGATGAAGCAGAAA
GCAGAGTTAATGACGGACAGGGTTGGAAAGGCTTTTAAGTACCTGGAAGCCGTCTTGTCCTTCATTGAGT
GCGGAATTGCCACAGAGTCTGAAAGCCAGTCATCCAAGTCAGCTTACTCTGTCTACTCAGAAACTGTAGA
TCTCATTAAATTCATAATGTCATTAAAATCCTTCTCAGATGCCACAGCGCCAACACAAGAGAAAATATTT
GCTGTTTTATGCATGCGTTGCCAGTCCATTTTGAACATGGCGATGTTTCGTTGTAAAAAAGACATAGCAA
TAAAGTATTCTCGTACTCTTAATAAACACTTCGAGAGTTCTTCCAAAGTCGCCCAGGCACCTTCTCCATG
CATTGCAAGCACAGGCACACCATCCCCTCTTTCCCCAATGCCTTCTCCTGCCAGCTCCGTAGGGTCCCAG
TCAAGTGCTGGCAGTGTGGGGAGCAGTGGGGTGGCTGCCACTATCAGCACCCCAGTCACCATCCAGAATA
TGACATCTTCCTATGTCACCATCACATCCCATGTTCTTACCGCCTTTGACCTTTGGGAACAGGCCGAGGC
CCTCACGAGGAAGAATAAAGAATTCTTTGCTCGGCTCAGCACAAATGTGTGCACCTTGGCCCTCAACAGC
AGTTTGGTGGACCTGGTGCACTATACACGACAGGGTTTTCAGCAGCTACAAGAATTAACCAAAACACCTT
AGTAATGAACTAGTCCGTAACTTGAAAGTATTTCGATTTCTTGGCTTTATATATCTTGTGGAAAGGACGA
CATTGGGCATCCACTGAGCTGAGC
