>Addgene plasmid #144283 | TFORF1237 | depositor partial sequence | sequence record 284965 | Barcode
CATTGGGCATCCACTGAGCTGAGC
